>Addgene plasmid #26028 | 466 pME-Cherry | depositor full sequence | sequence record 12213 | Author sequence
CTTTCCTGCGTTATCCCCTGATTCTGTGGATAACCGTATTACCGCCTTTGAGTGAGCTGATACCGCTCGC
CGCAGCCGAACGACCGAGCGCAGCGAGTCAGTGAGCGAGGAAGCGGAAGAGCGCCCAATACGCAAACCGC
CTCTCCCCGCGCGTTGGCCGATTCATTAATGCAGCTGGCACGACAGGTTTCCCGACTGGAAAGCGGGCAG
TGAGCGCAACGCAATTAATACGCGTACCGCTAGCCAGGAAGAGTTTGTAGAAACGCAAAAAGGCCATCCG
TCAGGATGGCCTTCTGCTTAGTTTGATGCCTGGCAGTTTATGGCGGGCGTCCTGCCCGCCACCCTCCGGG
CCGTTGCTTCACAACGTTCAAATCCGCTCCCGGCGGATTTGTCCTACTCAGGAGAGCGTTCACCGACAAA
CAACAGATAAAACGAAAGGCCCAGTCTTCCGACTGAGCCTTTCGTTTTATTTGATGCCTGGCAGTTCCCT
ACTCTCGCGTTAACGCTAGCATGGATGTTTTCCCAGTCACGACGTTGTAAAACGACGGCCAGTCTTAAGC
TCGGGCCCCAAATAATGATTTTATTTTGACTGATAGTGACCTGTTCGTTGCAACACATTGATGAGCAATG
CTTTTTTATAATGCCAACTTTGTACAAAAAAGCAGGCTCCACCATGGTGAGCAAGGGCGAGGAGGACAAC
ATGGCCATCATCAAGGAGTTCATGCGCTTCAAGGTGCACATGGAGGGCTCCGTGAACGGCCACGAGTTCG
AGATCGAGGGCGAGGGCGAGGGCCGCCCCTACGAGGGCACCCAGACCGCCAAGCTGAAGGTGACCAAGGG
CGGCCCCCTGCCCTTCGCCTGGGACATCCTGTCCCCTCAGTTCATGTACGGCTCCAAGGCCTACGTGAAG
CACCCCGCCGACATCCCCGACTACTTGAAGCTGTCCTTCCCCGAGGGCTTCAAGTGGGAGCGCGTGATGA
ACTTCGAGGACGGCGGCGTGGTGACCGTGACCCAGGACTCCTCCCTGCAGGACGGCGAGTTCATCTACAA
GGTGAAGCTGCGCGGCACCAACTTCCCCTCCGACGGCCCCGTAATGCAGAAGAAGACCATGGGCTGGGAG
GCCTCCTCCGAGCGGATGTACCCCGAGGACGGCGCCCTGAAGGGCGAGATCAAGCAGAGGCTGAAGCTGA
AGGACGGCGGCCACTACGACGCCGAGGTCAAGACCACCTACAAGGCCAAGAAGCCCGTGCAGCTGCCCGG
CGCCTACAACGTCAACATCAAGCTGGACATCACCTCCCACAACGAGGACTACACCATCGTGGAACAGTAC
GAGCGCGCCGAGGGCCGCCACTCCACCGGCGGCATGGACGAGCTGTACAAGTAAGACCCAGCTTTCTTGT
ACAAAGTTGGCATTATAAGAAAGCATTGCTTATCAATTTGTTGCAACGAACAGGTCACTATCAGTCAAAA
TAAAATCATTATTTGCCATCCAGCTGATATCCCCTATAGTGAGTCGTATTACATGGTCATAGCTGTTTCC
TGGCAGCTCTGGCCCGTGTCTCAAAATCTCTGATGTTACATTGCACAAGATAAAATAATATCATCATGAA
CAATAAAACTGTCTGCTTACATAAACAGTAATACAAGGGGTGTTATGAGCCATATTCAACGGGAAACGTC
GAGGCCGCGATTAAATTCCAACATGGATGCTGATTTATATGGGTATAAATGGGCTCGCGATAATGTCGGG
CAATCAGGTGCGACAATCTATCGCTTGTATGGGAAGCCCGATGCGCCAGAGTTGTTTCTGAAACATGGCA
AAGGTAGCGTTGCCAATGATGTTACAGATGAGATGGTCAGACTAAACTGGCTGACGGAATTTATGCCTCT
TCCGACCATCAAGCATTTTATCCGTACTCCTGATGATGCATGGTTACTCACCACTGCGATCCCCGGAAAA
ACAGCATTCCAGGTATTAGAAGAATATCCTGATTCAGGTGAAAATATTGTTGATGCGCTGGCAGTGTTCC
TGCGCCGGTTGCATTCGATTCCTGTTTGTAATTGTCCTTTTAACAGCGATCGCGTATTTCGTCTCGCTCA
GGCGCAATCACGAATGAATAACGGTTTGGTTGATGCGAGTGATTTTGATGACGAGCGTAATGGCTGGCCT
GTTGAACAAGTCTGGAAAGAAATGCATAAACTTTTGCCATTCTCACCGGATTCAGTCGTCACTCATGGTG
ATTTCTCACTTGATAACCTTATTTTTGACGAGGGGAAATTAATAGGTTGTATTGATGTTGGACGAGTCGG
AATCGCAGACCGATACCAGGATCTTGCCATCCTATGGAACTGCCTCGGTGAGTTTTCTCCTTCATTACAG
AAACGGCTTTTTCAAAAATATGGTATTGATAATCCTGATATGAATAAATTGCAGTTTCATTTGATGCTCG
ATGAGTTTTTCTAATCAGAATTGGTTAATTGGTTGTAACACTGGCAGAGCATTACGCTGACTTGACGGGA
CGGCGCAAGCTCATGACCAAAATCCCTTAACGTGAGTTACGCGTCGTTCCACTGAGCGTCAGACCCCGTA
GAAAAGATCAAAGGATCTTCTTGAGATCCTTTTTTTCTGCGCGTAATCTGCTGCTTGCAAACAAAAAAAC
CACCGCTACCAGCGGTGGTTTGTTTGCCGGATCAAGAGCTACCAACTCTTTTTCCGAAGGTAACTGGCTT
CAGCAGAGCGCAGATACCAAATACTGTTCTTCTAGTGTAGCCGTAGTTAGGCCACCACTTCAAGAACTCT
GTAGCACCGCCTACATACCTCGCTCTGCTAATCCTGTTACCAGTGGCTGCTGCCAGTGGCGATAAGTCGT
GTCTTACCGGGTTGGACTCAAGACGATAGTTACCGGATAAGGCGCAGCGGTCGGGCTGAACGGGGGGTTC
GTGCACACAGCCCAGCTTGGAGCGAACGACCTACACCGAACTGAGATACCTACAGCGTGAGCTATGAGAA
AGCGCCACGCTTCCCGAAGGGAGAAAGGCGGACAGGTATCCGGTAAGCGGCAGGGTCGGAACAGGAGAGC
GCACGAGGGAGCTTCCAGGGGGAAACGCCTGGTATCTTTATAGTCCTGTCGGGTTTCGCCACCTCTGACT
TGAGCGTCGATTTTTGTGATGCTCGTCAGGGGGGCGGAGCCTATGGAAAAACGCCAGCAACGCGGCCTTT
TTACGGTTCCTGGCCTTTTGCTGGCCTTTTGCTCACATGTT
Features (pLannotate 1.2.2; 10 found; start..end, strand, type, name):
    121..213     +  CDS            lacI (fragment): lac repressor; lacI; The lac repressor binds to the lac operator to inhibit transcription in E. coli. This inhibition can be relieved by adding lactose or isopropyl-β-D-thiogalactopyranoside (IPTG).
    268..295     -  terminator     rrnB T2 terminator: transcription terminator T2 from the E. coli rrnB gene
    427..470     +  terminator     rrnB T1 terminator: Escherichia coli rrnB; transcription terminator T1 from the E. coli rrnB gene
    517..553     -  CDS            lacZα (fragment): LacZα fragment of β-galactosidase; lacZ fragment
    569..668     +  protein_bind   attL1: mutant version of attL; recombination site for the Gateway® LR reaction LR Clonase™
    674..1381    +  CDS            mCherry: mCherry is a basic (constitutively fluorescent) red fluorescent protein published in 2004, derived from Discosoma sp.. It is reported to be a very rapidly-maturing monomer with low acid sensitivity.
   1386..1485    -  protein_bind   attL2: mutant version of attL; recombination site for the Gateway® LR reaction LR Clonase™
   1503..1521    -  promoter       T7 promoter: promoter for bacteriophage T7 RNA polymerase
   1655..2464    +  CDS            KanR: aminoglycoside phosphotransferase; aph(3')-Ia; confers resistance to kanamycin in bacteria or G418 (Geneticin®) in eukaryotes
   2611..3199    +  rep_origin     ori: high-copy-number ColE1/pMB1/pBR322/pUC origin of replication
