[The description below was written by a language model from this plasmid's Addgene catalogue record and pLannotate feature annotations shown in this document.]
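Description:
466 pME-Cherry is a Gateway middle-entry clone of about 3.3 kb that carries the coding sequence for mCherry, the monomeric, rapidly maturing red fluorescent protein derived from Discosoma sp. The pME backbone has the layout typical of a Gateway entry vector. It is propagated in standard E. coli cloning strains from a high-copy ColE1/pUC-type origin and selected with kanamycin through the aph(3')-Ia (KanR) gene. The rrnB T1 and T2 transcription terminators lie upstream of the cloning region, where they insulate the insert from read-through transcription originating in the backbone. Short lacI and lacZα fragments in the annotation are non-functional vector remnants.

The mCherry open reading frame sits directly between intact attL1 and attL2 sites. No eukaryotic promoter, polyadenylation signal or other expression element is annotated, so the plasmid is not an expression construct in itself. The only nearby promoter is a T7 promoter just beyond attL2, facing back toward the insert, so transcription from it would produce antisense rather than coding RNA. The attL sites let LR Clonase move the mCherry cassette into an attR-containing destination vector. In multisite Gateway assemblies it would be combined with a 5′ entry clone supplying a promoter and a 3′ entry clone supplying a polyA or tag. The record does not say which destination vectors or promoters it was paired with. The associated publication concerns Notch signalling in developing arteries, which is consistent with using this clone as a modular reporter part for building red fluorescent transgenes.
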