Addgene plasmid #26028: 466 pME-Cherry
Depositing lab: Nathan Lawson. Depositing organization: University of Massachusetts, Worcester. Publication: Distinct Notch signaling outputs pattern the developing arterial system. Quillien A, Moore JC, Shin M, Siekmann AF, Smith T, Pan L, Moens CB, Parsons MJ, Lawson ND. Development. 2014 Apr;141(7):1544-52. doi: 10.1242/dev.099986. Epub 2014 Mar 5. PubMed 24598161.
Backbone
  Vector backbone: pME
  Backbone size w/o insert (bp): 2503
Growth in bacteria
  Bacterial resistance: Kanamycin, 50 μg/mL
  Growth temperature: 37°C
  Growth strain: DH5alpha
  Copy number: High Copy
Gene/Insert
  Gene/Insert name: mCherry
  Insert size (bp): 758
  Cloning method: Restriction Enzyme; 5′ cloning site attL1 (not destroyed); 3′ cloning site attL2 (not destroyed)
  Sequencing primers: 5′ M13pUC-fwd; 3′ M13rev
Terms and licenses: Academic/Nonprofit Terms; Industry Terms: Not Available to Industry
How to cite: 466 pME-Cherry was a gift from Nathan Lawson (Addgene plasmid # 26028 ; http://n2t.net/addgene:26028 ; RRID:Addgene_26028)
