>Addgene plasmid #26028 | 466 pME-Cherry | addgene partial sequence | sequence record 32082 | 26028 with M13pUC-fwd
CCAATAATGATTTTATTTTGACTGATAGTGACCTGTTCGTTGCAACAAATTGATGAGCAATGCTTTTTTA
TAATGCCAACTTTGTACAAAAAAGCAGGCTCCACCATGGTGAGCAAGGGCGAGGAGGACAACATGGCCAT
CATCAAGGAGTTCATGCGCTTCAAGGTGCACATGGAGGGCTCCGTGAACGGCCACGAGTTCGAGATCGAG
GGCGAGGGCGAGGGCCGCCCCTACGAGGGCACCCAGACCGCCAAGCTGAAGGTGACCAAGGGCGGCCCCC
TGCCCTTCGCCTGGGACATCCTGTCCCCTCAGTTCATGTACGGCTCCAAGGCCTACGTGAAGCACCCCGC
CGACATCCCCGACTACTTGAAGCTGTCCTTCCCCGAGGGCTTCAAGTGGGAGCGCGTGATGAACTTCGAG
GACGGCGGCGTGGTGACCGTGACCCAGGACTCCTCCCTGCAGGACGGCGAGTTCATCTACAAGGTGAAGC
TGCGCGGCACCAACTTCCCCTCCGACGGCCCCGTAATGCAGAAGAAGACCATGGGCTGGGAGGCCTCCTC
CGAGCGGATGTACCCCGAGGACGGCGCCCTGAAGGGCGAGATCAAGCAGAGGCTGAAGCTGAAGGACGGC
GGCCACTACGACGCCGAGGTCAAGACCACCTACAAGGCCAAGAAGCCCGTGCAGCTGCCCGGCGCCTACA
ACGTCAACATCAAGCTGGACATCACCTCCCACAACGAGGACTACACCATCGTGGAACAGTACGAGCGCGC
CGAGGGCCGCCACTCCACCGGCGGCATGGACGAGCTGTACAAGTAAGACCCAGCTTTCTTGTACAAAGTT
GGCATTATAAGAAAGCATTGCTTATCAATTT
